>Addgene plasmid #208022 | pBAD-R-diLACCO1 | addgene full sequence | sequence record 408948 | Addgene NGS Result
AAGAAACCAATTGTCCATATTGCATCAGACATTGCCGTCACTGCGTCTTTTACTGGCTCTTCTCGCTAAC
CAAACCGGTAACCCCGCTTATTAAAAGCATTCTGTAACAAAGCGGGACCAAAGCCATGACAAAAACGCGT
AACAAAAGTGTCTATAATCACGGCAGAAAAGTCCACATTGATTATTTGCACGGCGTCACACTTTGCTATG
CCATAGCATTTTTATCCATAAGATTAGCGGATCCTACCTGACGCTTTTTATCGCAACTCTCTACTGTTTC
TCCATACCCGTTTTTTGGGCTAACAGGAGGAATTAACCATGGGGGGTTCTCATCATCATCATCATCATGG
TATGGCTAGCATGACTGGTGGACAGCAAATGGGTCGGGATCTGTACGACGATGACGATAAGGATCCGAGC
TCGAGAATGGTACAAAACATAGTCCAGCCGTTGAAGACCCTCATGGGAGACGACCCTGATTATTCATTTG
ATATTCTGGAGGCGCGGTACGCGATAGAAGCGTCTACTGCCTGGTACGCAGCACTGCGAGCTACACCCGG
GGACAAAGAGAAAATTCAACAGTGCTTCGAGGCTACACGGTCCGAAGATCCCGATATAGCTTCCCAAGCA
AACGTAAGGTTCCACCTGGCGATTGCTGAAGCAAGCCATAACATAGTACTGCTACAGACGATGCGAGGCT
TTTTTGATGTTTTGCAGTCTTCAGTCAAGCACAGTCGACAGCGGATGTACTTGGATTGGGCTTCCGAGCG
GATGTTCCCCGAGGACGGCGCCCTGAGGAGCGTGATCAAGAAGGGGCTGAGGCTGAAGGACGGCGGCCAC
TACGCCGCCGAGGTCAAGACCACCTACAAGGCCAAGAAGCCCGTGCAGCTGCCCGGCGCCTACGTCGTCG
ACATCAAGTTGGACATCGTGTCCCACAACGAGGACTACACTATCGTGGAACAGTGCGAACGCGCCGAGGG
CCGCCACTCCACCGGCGGCGTGGACGAGCTGTACAAGGGAGGTACAGGCGGGAGTCTGGTGAGCAAGGGC
GAGGAGGATGACATGGCCATCGTCAAGGAGTTCATGCGCTACAAGGTGCACATGGAGGGCTCCGTAAACG
GCCACGAGTTCGAGATCGAGGGCGAGGGCGAGGGCCGCCCCTACGAGGCCTTTCAGACCGCTAAGCTGAA
GGTGACCAAGGGTGGCCCCCTGCCCTTCGCCTGGGACATCCTATCCCCTCAGTTCATGTACGGCTCCAAG
GCCTACATTAAGCACCCAGCCGATATCCCCGACTACTTCAAGCTGTCCTTCCCCGAGGGCTTCAGGTGGG
AGCGCGTGATGTACTTCGAGGACGGCGGCATTATTCACGTTAACCAGGACTCCTCCCTGCAGGACGGCGT
ATTTATCTACAAGGTGAAGCTGCGCGGCACCAACTTCCCCCCCGACGGCCCCGTAATGCAGAAGAAGACC
ATGGGCTGGGAGGCGAGGCCGCCGGTCTACGGTCAACTCACAGAACAGCATCAGGCAGTTATAGACGCCA
TCTTTGCCGGCGATGCGGACGGTGCTAGAAAAGCTATGATGGCTCATCTGAGCTTCGTCCATTCGACTAT
GCAACGCTTCGATGGAGATCAGGCCCGACACGCACGCATTTCCAGACTGCCTGGAGAGCATAATGAGCAC
TCTCGGGAAAAGAAAGCATGAAAGCTTGGCTGTTTTGGCGGATGAGAGAAGATTTTCAGCCTGATACAGA
TTAAATCAGAACGCAGAAGCGGTCTGATAAAACAGAATTTGCCTGGCGGCAGTAGCGCGGTGGTCCCACC
TGACCCCATGCCGAACTCAGAAGTGAAACGCCGTAGCGCCGATGGTAGTGTGGGGTCTCCCCATGCGAGA
GTAGGGAACTGCCAGGCATCAAATAAAACGAAAGGCTCAGTCGAAAGACTGGGCCTTTCGTTTTATCTGT
TGTTTGTCGGTGAACGCTCTCCTGAGTAGGACAAATCCGCCGGGAGCGGATTTGAACGTTGCGAAGCAAC
GGCCCGGAGGGTGGCGGGCAGGACGCCCGCCATAAACTGCCAGGCATCAAATTAAGCAGAAGGCCATCCT
GACGGATGGCCTTTTTGCGTTTCTACAAACTCTTTTGTTTATTTTTCTAAATACATTCAAATATGTATCC
GCTCATGAGACAATAACCCTGATAAATGCTTCAATAATATTGAAAAAGGAAGAGTATGAGTATTCAACAT
TTCCGTGTCGCCCTTATTCCCTTTTTTGCGGCATTTTGCCTTCCTGTTTTTGCTCACCCAGAAACGCTGG
TGAAAGTAAAAGATGCTGAAGATCAGTTGGGTGCACGAGTGGGTTACATCGAACTGGATCTCAACAGCGG
TAAGATCCTTGAGAGTTTTCGCCCCGAAGAACGTTTTCCAATGATGAGCACTTTTAAAGTTCTGCTATGT
GGCGCGGTATTATCCCGTGTTGACGCCGGGCAAGAGCAACTCGGTCGCCGCATACACTATTCTCAGAATG
ACTTGGTTGAGTACTCACCAGTCACAGAAAAGCATCTTACGGATGGCATGACAGTAAGAGAATTATGCAG
TGCTGCCATAACCATGAGTGATAACACTGCGGCCAACTTACTTCTGACAACGATCGGAGGACCGAAGGAG
CTAACCGCTTTTTTGCACAACATGGGGGATCATGTAACTCGCCTTGATCGTTGGGAACCGGAGCTGAATG
AAGCCATACCAAACGACGAGCGTGACACCACGATGCCTGTAGCAATGGCAACAACGTTGCGCAAACTATT
AACTGGCGAACTACTTACTCTAGCTTCCCGGCAACAATTAATAGACTGGATGGAGGCGGATAAAGTTGCA
GGACCACTTCTGCGCTCGGCCCTTCCGGCTGGCTGGTTTATTGCTGATAAATCTGGAGCCGGTGAGCGTG
GGTCTCGCGGTATCATTGCAGCACTGGGGCCAGATGGTAAGCCCTCCCGTATCGTAGTTATCTACACGAC
GGGGAGTCAGGCAACTATGGATGAACGAAATAGACAGATCGCTGAGATAGGTGCCTCACTGATTAAGCAT
TGGTAACTGTCAGACCAAGTTTACTCATATATACTTTAGATTGATTTAAAACTTCATTTTTAATTTAAAA
GGATCTAGGTGAAGATCCTTTTTGATAATCTCATGACCAAAATCCCTTAACGTGAGTTTTCGTTCCACTG
AGCGTCAGACCCCGTAGAAAAGATCAAAGGATCTTCTTGAGATCCTTTTTTTCTGCGCGTAATCTGCTGC
TTGCAAACAAAACAACCACCGCTACCAGCGGTGGTTTGTTTGCCGGATCAAGAGCTACCAACTCTTTTTC
CGAAGGTAACTGGCTTCAGCAGAGCGCAGATACCAAATACTGTCCTTCTAGTGTAGCCGTAGTTAGGCCA
CCACTTCAAGAACTCTGTAGCACCGCCTACATACCTCGCTCTGCTAATCCTGTTACCAGTGGCTGCTGCC
AGTGGCGATAAGTCGTGTCTTACCGGGTTGGACTCAAGACGATAGTTACCGGATAAGGCGCAGCGGTCGG
GCTGAACGGGGGGTTCGTGCACACAGCCCAGCTTGGAGCGAACGACCTACACCGAACTGAGATACCTACA
GCGTGAGCTATGAGAAAGCGCCACGCTTCCCGAAGGGAGAAAGGCGGACAGGTATCCGGTAAGCGGCAGG
GTCGGAACAGGAGAGCGCACGAGGGAGCTTCCAGGGGGAAACGCCTGGTATCTTTATAGTCCTGTCGGGT
TTCGCCACCTCTGACTTGAGCGTCGATTTTTGTGATGCTCGTCAGGGGGGCGGAGCCTATGGAAAAACGC
CAGCAACGCGGCCTTTTTACGGTTCCTGGCCTTTTGCTGGCCTTTTGCTCACATGTTCTTTCCTGCGTTA
TCCCCTGATTCTGTGGATAACCGTATTACCGCCTTTGAGTGAGCTGATACCGCTCGCCGCAGCCGAACGA
CCGAGCGCAGCGAGTCAGTGAGCGAGGAAGCGGAAGAGCGCCTGATGCGGTATTTTCTCCTTACGCATCT
GTGCGGTATTTCACACCGCATATGGTGCACTCTCAGTACAATCTGCTCTGATGCCGCATAGTTAAGCCAG
TATACACTCCGCTATCGCTACGTGACTGGGTCATGGCTGCGCCCCGACACCCGCCAACACCCGCTGACGC
GCCCTGACGGGCTTGTCTGCTCCCGGCATCCGCTTACAGACAAGCTGTGACCGTCTCCGGGAGCTGCATG
TGTCAGAGGTTTTCACCGTCATCACCGAAACGCGCGAGGCAGCAGATCAATTCGCGCGCGAAGGCGAAGC
GGCATGCATAATGTGCCTGTCAAATGGACGAAGCAGGGATTCTGCAAACCCTATGCTACTCCGTCAAGCC
GTCAATTGTCTGATTCGTTACCAATTATGACAACTTGACGGCTACATCATTCACTTTTTCTTCACAACCG
GCACGGAACTCGCTCGGGCTGGCCCCGGTGCATTTTTTAAATACCCGCGAGAAATAGAGTTGATCGTCAA
AACCAACATTGCGACCGACGGTGGCGATAGGCATCCGGGTGGTGCTCAAAAGCAGCTTCGCCTGGCTGAT
ACGTTGGTCCTCGCGCCAGCTTAAGACGCTAATCCCTAACTGCTGGCGGAAAAGATGTGACAGACGCGAC
GGCGACAAGCAAACATGCTGTGCGACGCTGGCGATATCAAAATTGCTGTCTGCCAGGTGATCGCTGATGT
ACTGACAAGCCTCGCGTACCCGATTATCCATCGGTGGATGGAGCGACTCGTTAATCGCTTCCATGCGCCG
CAGTAACAATTGCTCAAGCAGATTTATCGCCAGCAGCTCCGAATAGCGCCCTTCCCCTTGCCCGGCGTTA
ATGATTTGCCCAAACAGGTCGCTGAAATGCGGCTGGTGCGCTTCATCCGGGCGAAAGAACCCCGTATTGG
CAAATATTGACGGCCAGTTAAGCCATTCATGCCAGTAGGCGCGCGGACGAAAGTAAACCCACTGGTGATA
CCATTCGCGAGCCTCCGGATGACGACCGTAGTGATGAATCTCTCCTGGCGGGAACAGCAAAATATCACCC
GGTCGGCAAACAAATTCTCGTCCCTGATTTTTCACCACCCCCTGACCGCGAATGGTGAGATTGAGAATAT
AACCTTTCATTCCCAGCGGTCGGTCGATAAAAAAATCGAGATAACCGTTGGCCTCAATCGGCGTTAAACC
CGCCACCAGATGGGCATTAAACGAGTATCCCGGCAGCAGGGGATCATTTTGCGCTTCAGCCATACTTTTC
ATACTCCCGCCATTCAGAG
Features (pLannotate 1.2.2; 14 found; start..end, strand, type, name):
      1..285     +  promoter       araBAD promoter: araBAD; promoter of the L-arabinose operon of E. coli; the araC regulatory gene is transcribed in the opposite direction (Guzman et al., 1995)
    331..351     +  CDS            capTEV™ (fragment): composite tag for in vivo biotinylation, TEV protease cleavage, and 6xHis tagging
    352..384     +  CDS            T7 tag (gene 10 leader): leader peptide from bacteriophage T7 gene 10 promotes efficient translation in E. coli
    388..411     +  CDS            Xpress™ tag: Xpress™ epitope tag, including an enterokinase recognition and cleavage site
    762..1484    +  CDS            HyPerRed (fragment): red fluorescent genetically encoded indicator for H2O2 ()
   1791..1906    +  ncRNA          5S rRNA: Accession: RF00001 - 5S ribosomal RNA
   1910..1996    +  terminator     rrnB T1 terminator: Escherichia coli rrnB; transcription terminator T1 from the E. coli rrnB gene
   2088..2115    +  terminator     rrnB T2 terminator: transcription terminator T2 from the E. coli rrnB gene
   2134..2225    +  promoter       AmpR promoter: bla
   2226..3086    +  CDS            AmpR: β-lactamase; bla; confers resistance to ampicillin, carbenicillin, and related antibiotics
   3257..3845    +  rep_origin     ori: high-copy-number ColE1/pMB1/pBR322/pUC origin of replication
   4031..4171    -  misc_feature   bom: basis of mobility region from pBR322
   4273..4313    -  CDS            rop (fragment): Rop protein, which maintains plasmids at low copy number; rop
   4435..5313    -  CDS            araC: L-arabinose regulatory protein; araC
