[The description below was written by a language model from this plasmid's Addgene catalogue record and pLannotate feature annotations shown in this document.]
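Description:
pBAD-R-diLACCO1 is a 5,339 nt bacterial expression plasmid built on the pBAD backbone, carrying a synthetic coding sequence for R-diLACCO1, described in the record as a control biosensor for intracellular L-lactate. It replicates in E. coli from a high-copy ColE1/pMB1-type origin and is selected with ampicillin through the bla (β-lactamase) gene under its own promoter. A pBR322-derived bom region and a small remnant of rop are also annotated as backbone leftovers.

Expression is driven by the araBAD promoter, with the araC regulator encoded on the opposite strand, so transcription is kept low in the absence of L-arabinose and induced when it is added. Downstream of the promoter lies an N-terminal leader typical of this backbone: a short fragment annotated as part of a His-containing composite tag, the T7 gene 10 leader that promotes efficient translation, and the Xpress epitope with its enterokinase cleavage site. The insert was cloned between XhoI and HindIII. The automated annotation recognises only part of it, as a fragment matching HyPerRed. This most likely reflects a shared red fluorescent protein module rather than any peroxide-sensing function, and the remaining flanking portions of the insert are unannotated; the record does not state what they encode. Transcription ends at the rrnB T1 and T2 terminators, preceded by a 5S rRNA segment from the same operon.

The construct suits arabinose-inducible production and tag-based purification of the sensor protein in bacteria. As a control, it would serve for comparison with responsive lactate indicators in fluorescence imaging work, although the record does not specify what distinguishes it from them.
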