Addgene plasmid #208022: pBAD-R-diLACCO1
Purpose: Control biosensor for intracellular L-lactate
Depositing lab: Robert Campbell. Depositing organization: The University of Tokyo. Publication: Lactate biosensors for spectrally and spatially multiplexed fluorescence imaging. Nasu Y, Aggarwal A, Le GNT, Vo CT, Kambe Y, Wang X, Beinlich FRM, Lee AB, Ram TR, Wang F, Gorzo KA, Kamijo Y, Boisvert M, Nishinami S, Kawamura G, Ozawa T, Toda H, Gordon GR, Ge S, Hirase H, Nedergaard M, Paquet ME, Drobizhev M, Podgorski K, Campbell RE. Nat Commun. 2023 Oct 27;14(1):6598. doi: 10.1038/s41467-023-42230-5. PubMed 37891202.
Backbone
  Vector backbone: pBAD
  Vector type: Bacterial Expression
Growth in bacteria
  Bacterial resistance: Ampicillin, 100 μg/mL
  Growth temperature: 37°C
  Growth strain: DH5alpha
  Copy number: High Copy
Gene/Insert
  Gene/Insert name: R-diLACCO1
  Species: Synthetic
  Cloning method: Restriction Enzyme; 5′ cloning site XhoI (unknown if destroyed); 3′ cloning site HindIII (unknown if destroyed)
Terms and licenses: Academic/Nonprofit Terms; Industry Terms: Not Available to Industry
Depositor comments: Please visit https://doi.org/10.1101/2022.12.27.522013 for bioRxiv preprint.
How to cite: pBAD-R-diLACCO1 was a gift from Robert Campbell (Addgene plasmid # 208022 ; http://n2t.net/addgene:208022 ; RRID:Addgene_208022)
